>Addgene plasmid #46744 | pMT mir-1-1 reporter hsa-mir-205 | depositor full sequence | sequence record 117519 | pMT mir-1-1 reporter hsa-mir-205 sequence 4311 bps
TCGCGCGTTTCGGTGATGACGGTGAAAACCTCTGACACATGCAGCTCCCGGAGACGGTCACAGCTTGTCT
GTAAGCGGATGCCGGGAGCAGACAAGCCCGTCAGGGCGCGTCAGCGGGTGTTGGCGGGTGTCGGGGCTGG
CTTAACTATGCGGCATCAGAGCAGATTGTACTGAGAGTGCACCATATGCGGTGTGAAATACCGCACAGAT
GCGTAAGGAGAAAATACCGCATCAGGCGCCATTCGCCATTCAGGCTGCGCAACTGTTGGGAAGGGCGATC
GGTGCGGGCCTCTTCGCTATTACGCCAGCTGGCGAAAGGGGGATGTGCTGCAAGGCGATTAAGTTGGGTA
ACGCCAGGGTTTTCCCAGTCACGACGTTGTAAAACGACGGCCAGTGCCAGTGAATTAATTCGTTGCAGGA
CAGGATGTGGTGCCCGATGTGACTAGCTCTTTGCTGCAGGCCGTCCTATCCTCTGGTTCCGATAAGAGAC
CCAGAACTCCGGCCCCCCACCGCCCACCGCCACCCCCATACATATGTGGTACGCAAGTAAGAGTGCCTGC
GCATGCCCCATGTGCCCCACCAAGAGTTTTGCATCCCATACAAGTCCCCAAAGTGGAGAACCGAACCAAT
TCTTCGCGGGCAGAACAAAAGCTTCTGCACACGTCTCCACTCGAATTTGGAGCCGGCCGGCGTGTGCAAA
AGAGGTGAATCGAACGAAAGACCCGTGTGTAAAGCCGCGTTTCCAAAATGTATAAAACCGAGAGCATCTG
GCCAATGTGCATCAGTTGTGGTCAGCAGCAAAATCAAGTGAATCATCTCAGTGCAACTAAAGGGGGGATC
TAGATCGGGGTACATCAAACAAGTTTGTACAAAAAAGCAGGCTCATATGAGCCTCCTTGGAGGATGTGAT
CCTATGGGAGGGGTAGGAGTATTCAGGTCCTTGACATCTCCCAAATGTGTGATTCCGGGATGCCAAAGGC
CTTTGGCCAGGTAATGCAGTGTCTACAGGCTGAGGTTGACATGCATCCCCACCCTCTGAGAAAAAGATCC
TCAGACAATCCATGTGCTTCTCTTGTCCTTCATTCCACCGGAGTCTGTCTCATACCCAACCAGATTTCAG
TGGAGTGAAGTTCAGGAGGCATGGAGCTGACAACCATGAGGCCTCGGCAGCCACCGCCACCACCGCCGCC
GCCACCACCGTAGCAGCAGCAGCAGCAGCAGCAGCAGCAGCAGCAGCAGCAAGAGTAACTCTGACTTAGG
AATAGAGACAGCCAGAGAGAAATGTGATCAATGAAAGAGACATCTGGAGAAGCTTACCCAGCTTTCTTGT
ACAAAGTGGTTCGATGGTTCGAAGGTAAGCCTATCCCTAACCCTCTCCTCGGTCTCGATTCTACGCGTTC
TAGAGCAGTGGGGTCAGCTTCTACCGGGGCGGCGTCCCGGGGTCTTGGAACTGCATGCAGACTGCCTGCT
TGGGAAACATACTTCTTTATATGCCCATATGGACCTGCTAAGCTATGGAATGTAAAGAAGTATGTATCTC
AGGCCGGGACCTCTCTCGCCGCACTGAGGGGCACTCCACACCACGGGGGCCGCCGCGGCCGACAGCCAGC
CAGGCGGCTGTGGTGGGGGTGAGGCTGGGGCGGCAGGCTGCCTGGGCGTTGGTGGACGGTCGTGTCCCCG
ACAGCATTGTTCTGTCACTTTGCCTGTGTCAGCAGGTGGAAGTGCTCACCAGACATCTAGAACGCGTACC
GGTCATCATCACCATCACCATTGAGTTTAAACCCGCTGATCAGCCTCGACTGTGCCTTCTAAGATCCAGA
CATGATAAGATACATTGATGAGTTTGGACAAACCACAACTAGAATGCAGTGAAAAAAATGCTTTATTTGT
GAAATTTGTGATGCTATTGCTTTATTTGTAACCATTATAAGCTGCAATAAACAAGTTAACAACAACAATT
GCATTCATTTTATGTTTCAGGTTCAGGGGGAGGTGTGGGAGGTTTTTTAAAGCAAGTAAAACCTCTACAA
ATGTGGTATGGCTGATTATGATCAGTCGACCTGCAGGCATGCAAGCTTGGCGTAATCATGGTCATAGCTG
TTTCCTGTGTGAAATTGTTATCCGCTCACAATTCCACACAACATACGAGCCGGAAGCATAAAGTGTAAAG
CCTGGGGTGCCTAATGAGTGAGCTAACTCACATTAATTGCGTTGCGCTCACTGCCCGCTTTCCAGTCGGG
AAACCTGTCGTGCCAGCTGCATTAATGAATCGGCCAACGCGCGGGGAGAGGCGGTTTGCGTATTGGGCGC
TCTTCCGCTTCCTCGCTCACTGACTCGCTGCGCTCGGTCGTTCGGCTGCGGCGAGCGGTATCAGCTCACT
CAAAGGCGGTAATACGGTTATCCACAGAATCAGGGGATAACGCAGGAAAGAACATGTGAGCAAAAGGCCA
GCAAAAGGCCAGGAACCGTAAAAAGGCCGCGTTGCTGGCGTTTTTCCATAGGCTCCGCCCCCCTGACGAG
CATCACAAAAATCGACGCTCAAGTCAGAGGTGGCGAAACCCGACAGGACTATAAAGATACCAGGCGTTTC
CCCCTGGAAGCTCCCTCGTGCGCTCTCCTGTTCCGACCCTGCCGCTTACCGGATACCTGTCCGCCTTTCT
CCCTTCGGGAAGCGTGGCGCTTTCTCATAGCTCACGCTGTAGGTATCTCAGTTCGGTGTAGGTCGTTCGC
TCCAAGCTGGGCTGTGTGCACGAACCCCCCGTTCAGCCCGACCGCTGCGCCTTATCCGGTAACTATCGTC
TTGAGTCCAACCCGGTAAGACACGACTTATCGCCACTGGCAGCAGCCACTGGTAACAGGATTAGCAGAGC
GAGGTATGTAGGCGGTGCTACAGAGTTCTTGAAGTGGTGGCCTAACTACGGCTACACTAGAAGGACAGTA
TTTGGTATCTGCGCTCTGCTGAAGCCAGTTACCTTCGGAAAAAGAGTTGGTAGCTCTTGATCCGGCAAAC
AAACCACCGCTGGTAGCGGTGGTTTTTTTGTTTGCAAGCAGCAGATTACGCGCAGAAAAAAAGGATCTCA
AGAAGATCCTTTGATCTTTTCTACGGGGTCTGACGCTCAGTGGAACGAAAACTCACGTTAAGGGATTTTG
GTCATGAGATTATCAAAAAGGATCTTCACCTAGATCCTTTTAAATTAAAAATGAAGTTTTAAATCAATCT
AAAGTATATATGAGTAAACTTGGTCTGACAGTTACCAATGCTTAATCAGTGAGGCACCTATCTCAGCGAT
CTGTCTATTTCGTTCATCCATAGTTGCCTGACTCCCCGTCGTGTAGATAACTACGATACGGGAGGGCTTA
CCATCTGGCCCCAGTGCTGCAATGATACCGCGAGACCCACGCTCACCGGCTCCAGATTTATCAGCAATAA
ACCAGCCAGCCGGAAGGGCCGAGCGCAGAAGTGGTCCTGCAACTTTATCCGCCTCCATCCAGTCTATTAA
TTGTTGCCGGGAAGCTAGAGTAAGTAGTTCGCCAGTTAATAGTTTGCGCAACGTTGTTGCCATTGCTACA
GGCATCGTGGTGTCACGCTCGTCGTTTGGTATGGCTTCATTCAGCTCCGGTTCCCAACGATCAAGGCGAG
TTACATGATCCCCCATGTTGTGCAAAAAAGCGGTTAGCTCCTTCGGTCCTCCGATCGTTGTCAGAAGTAA
GTTGGCCGCAGTGTTATCACTCATGGTTATGGCAGCACTGCATAATTCTCTTACTGTCATGCCATCCGTA
AGATGCTTTTCTGTGACTGGTGAGTACTCAACCAAGTCATTCTGAGAATAGTGTATGCGGCGACCGAGTT
GCTCTTGCCCGGCGTCAATACGGGATAATACCGCGCCACATAGCAGAACTTTAAAAGTGCTCATCATTGG
AAAACGTTCTTCGGGGCGAAAACTCTCAAGGATCTTACCGCTGTTGAGATCCAGTTCGATGTAACCCACT
CGTGCACCCAACTGATCTTCAGCATCTTTTACTTTCACCAGCGTTTCTGGGTGAGCAAAAACAGGAAGGC
AAAATGCCGCAAAAAAGGGAATAAGGGCGACACGGAAATGTTGAATACTCATACTCTTCCTTTTTCAATA
TTATTGAAGCATTTATCAGGGTTATTGTCTCATGAGCGGATACATATTTGAATGTATTTAGAAAAATAAA
CAAATAGGGGTTCCGCGCACATTTCCCCGAAAAGTGCCACCTGACGTCTAAGAAACCATTATTATCATGA
CATTAACCTATAAAAATAGGCGTATCACGAGGCCCTTTCGT
Features (pLannotate 1.2.2; 19 found; start..end, strand, type, name):
      1..35      +  CDS            rop (fragment): Rop protein, which maintains plasmids at low copy number; rop
    137..236     +  misc_feature   bom (fragment): basis of mobility region from pBR322
    242..396     -  CDS            lacZα (fragment): LacZα fragment of β-galactosidase; lacZ fragment
    407..833     +  promoter       MT promoter: Drosophila metallothionein promoter
    859..883     +  protein_bind   attB1: mutant version of attB; recombination site for the Gateway® BP reaction BP Clonase™
   1048..1149    +  ncRNA          mir-205: Accession: RF00656 - microRNA mir-205
   1316..1340    -  protein_bind   attB2: mutant version of attB; recombination site for the Gateway® BP reaction BP Clonase™
   1354..1395    +  CDS            V5 tag: epitope tag from simian virus 5
   1467..1543    +  ncRNA          mir-1: Accession: RF00103 - mir-1 microRNA precursor family
   1813..1947    -  polyA_signal   SV40 poly(A) signal: SV40 polyadenylation signal
   1970..2054    -  CDS            large T antigen (fragment): large T antigen from SV40 (simian virus 40)
   2054..2078    +  misc_feature   MCS (fragment): pUC18/19 multiple cloning site
   2115..2131    -  protein_bind   lac operator: The lac repressor binds to the lac operator to inhibit transcription in E. coli. This inhibition can be relieved by adding lactose or isopropyl-β-D-thiogalactopyranoside (IPTG). lac repressor encoded by lacI
   2139..2169    -  promoter       lac promoter: promoter for the E. coli lac operon
   2184..2205    -  protein_bind   CAP binding site: CAP binding activates transcription in the presence of cAMP. E. coli catabolite activator protein
   2218..2310    -  CDS            lacI (fragment): lac repressor; lacI; The lac repressor binds to the lac operator to inhibit transcription in E. coli. This inhibition can be relieved by adding lactose or isopropyl-β-D-thiogalactopyranoside (IPTG).
   2493..3081    -  rep_origin     ori: high-copy-number ColE1/pMB1/pBR322/pUC origin of replication
   3252..4112    -  CDS            AmpR: β-lactamase; bla; confers resistance to ampicillin, carbenicillin, and related antibiotics
   4113..4217    -  promoter       AmpR promoter: bla
