[The description below was written by a language model from this plasmid's Addgene catalogue record and pLannotate feature annotations shown in this document.]
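Description:
pMT mir-1-1 reporter hsa-mir-205 is an insect-cell expression plasmid built on a laboratory-modified pMT-DEST48 Gateway destination backbone that already carries a mir-1-1 reporter hairpin. It is maintained in E. coli through a high-copy ColE1/pUC-type origin and selected with ampicillin via the β-lactamase gene and its own promoter. The remaining bacterial annotations (fragments of rop, bom, lacZα and lacI, plus the lac promoter, operator and CAP site) are remnants of the parental cloning vectors and play no part in the payload.

The expression unit is driven by the Drosophila metallothionein (MT) promoter, which is metal-inducible in insect cells. Downstream, the human hsa-mir-205 primary microRNA segment sits between attB1 and attB2 sites, consistent with its insertion by Gateway recombination. It is followed by a V5 epitope sequence inherited from the backbone, then by the mir-1 precursor hairpin. An SV40 polyadenylation signal is annotated downstream, on the opposite strand in the feature table. Because the insert is a noncoding pri-miRNA, the V5 sequence and the His tag listed in the catalogue (not detected in the annotation) are backbone leftovers rather than functional fusions, and the "C-terminal tag" entry for hsa-mir-1-1 means that this second hairpin lies 3′ of the insert.

The layout places both hairpins on what appears to be a single transcript, so mir-1-1 could plausibly serve as an internal reference against which processing of the test mir-205 hairpin is compared. This fits the associated study of sequence determinants of pri-miRNA processing, but the record does not spell out the assay. The deposited full sequence (4,311 nt) is shorter than the stated size of the empty backbone, presumably because the Gateway cassette is lost on recombination.
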