Addgene plasmid #46744: pMT mir-1-1 reporter hsa-mir-205
Depositing lab: David Bartel. Depositing organization: Whitehead Institute for Biomedical Research. Publication: Beyond Secondary Structure: Primary-Sequence Determinants License Pri-miRNA Hairpins for Processing. Auyeung VC, Ulitsky I, McGeary SE, Bartel DP. Cell. 2013 Feb 14;152(4):844-58. doi: 10.1016/j.cell.2013.01.031. PubMed 23415231.
Backbone
  Vector backbone: pMT-DEST48 mir-1-1 reporter
  Backbone manufacturer: Bartel lab
  Backbone size w/o insert (bp): 5179
  Vector type: Insect Expression, RNAi
Growth in bacteria
  Bacterial resistance: Ampicillin, 100 μg/mL
  Growth temperature: 37°C
  Growth strain: DH5alpha
  Copy number: High Copy
Gene/Insert
  Gene/Insert name: hsa-mir-205 (alt name: hsa-mir-205 pri-mRNA)
  Species: H. sapiens (human)
  Entrez Gene: MIR205 (a.k.a. MIRN205, mir-205)
  Promoter: Metallothionein (MT)
  Tag / fusion protein: hsa-mir-1-1 (C terminal on insert); His (C terminal on backbone)
  Cloning method: Gateway Cloning
  Sequencing primers: 5′ MT-Forward (5'-CATCTCAGTGCAACTAAA-3'); 3′ BGH-rev
Terms and licenses: Academic/Nonprofit Terms; Industry Terms: Not Available to Industry
How to cite: pMT mir-1-1 reporter hsa-mir-205 was a gift from David Bartel (Addgene plasmid # 46744 ; http://n2t.net/addgene:46744 ; RRID:Addgene_46744)
