>Addgene plasmid #46744 | pMT mir-1-1 reporter hsa-mir-205 | addgene partial sequence | sequence record 73894 | MT-Forward 5'-CATCTCAGTGCAACTAAA-3'
AAAAAGCAGGCTCATATGAGCCTCCTTGGAGGATGTGATCCTATGGGAGGGGTAGGAGTATTCAGGTCCT
TGACATCTCCCAAATGTGTGATTCCGGGATGCCAAAGGCCTTTGGCCAGGTAATGCAGTGTCTACAGGCT
GAGGTTGACATGCATCCCCACCCTCTGAGAAAAAGATCCTCAGACAATCCATGTGCTTCTCTTGTCCTTC
ATTCCACCGGAGTCTGTCTCATACCCAACCAGATTTCAGTGGAGTGAAGTTCAGGAGGCATGGAGCTGAC
AACCATGAGGCCTCGGCAGCCACCGCCACCACCGCCGCCGCCACCACCGTAGCAGCAGCAGCAGCAGCAG
CAGCAGCAGCAGCAGCAGCAAGAGTAACTCTGACTTAGGAATAGAGACAGCCAGAGAGAAATGTGATCAA
TGAAAGAGACATCTGGAGAAGCTTACCCAGCTTTCTTGTACAAAGTGGTTCGATGGTTCGAAGGTAAGCC
TATCCCTAACCCTCTCCTCGGTCTCGATTCTACGCGTTCTAGAGCAGTGGGGTCAGCTTCTACCGGGGCG
GCGTCCCGGGGTCTTGGAACTGCATGCAGACTGCCTGCTTGGGAAACATACTTCTTTATATGCCCATATG
GACCTGCTAAGCTATGGAATGTAAAGAAGTATGTATCTCAGGCCGGGACCTCTCTCGCCGCACTGAGGGG
CACTCCACACCACGGGGGCCGCCGCGGCCGACAGCCAGCCAGGCGGCTGTGGTGGGGGTGAGGCTGGGGC
GGCAGGCTGCCTGGGCGTTGGTGGACGGTCGTGTCCCCGACAGCATTGTTCTGTCACTTTGCCTGTGTCA
GCAGGTGGAAGTGCTCACCAGACATCTAGAACGCGTACCGGTCATCATCACCATCACCATTGAGTTTAAA
CCCGCTGATCAGCCTCGACTG
